Addgene plasmid #41015: hSyn1-FLEX-hChR2-tdtomato
Depositing lab: Karel Svoboda. Depositing organization: HHMI, Janelia Research Campus.
Backbone
  Vector backbone: pAAV (Adeno-associated Virus)
  Backbone size w/o insert (bp): 4971
  Total vector size (bp): 7344
  Vector type: Mammalian Expression, Adenoviral
Growth in bacteria
  Bacterial resistance: Ampicillin, 100 μg/mL
  Growth temperature: 37°C
  Growth strain: Stbl2
  Copy number: Low Copy
Gene/Insert
  Gene/Insert name: Channelrhodopsin-2 (alt names: ChR2; COP4; CHLREDRAFT_182032)
  Species: Chlamydomonas reinhardtii
  Insert size (bp): 2373
  Mutation: codon-optimized (human)
  GenBank ID: COP4 (CHLREDRAFT_182032) XP_001701725.1
  Promoter: synapsin
  Tag / fusion protein: tdtomato (C terminal on insert)
  Cloning method: Unknown
  Sequencing primers: 5′ FLEX-R (ctcttcgagggacATAACTTCG); 3′ tdTomato-Rev
Terms and licenses: Academic/Nonprofit Terms; Industry Terms: Not Available to Industry
How to cite: hSyn1-FLEX-hChR2-tdtomato was a gift from Karel Svoboda (Addgene plasmid # 41015 ; http://n2t.net/addgene:41015 ; RRID:Addgene_41015)
