[The description below was written by a language model from this plasmid's Addgene catalogue record.]
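Description:
hSyn1-FLEX-hChR2-tdtomato is a mammalian expression plasmid built on a pAAV (adeno-associated virus) backbone. The catalogue lists the vector type as "Adenoviral", but the backbone name indicates an AAV transfer plasmid, in which the expression cassette would normally sit between inverted terminal repeats so it can be packaged into recombinant AAV particles. No feature table is provided, so the ITRs, polyadenylation signal and any post-transcriptional elements cannot be confirmed from the record. The complete plasmid is 7,344 bp, made up of a 4,971 bp backbone and a 2,373 bp insert. It is maintained in bacteria under ampicillin selection as a low-copy plasmid. The listed host is a recombination-deficient strain, a common choice for keeping repeat-containing viral vectors stable.

The payload is channelrhodopsin-2 (ChR2, COP4) from Chlamydomonas reinhardtii, a light-gated cation channel that has been codon-optimized for human expression. It is fused at its C terminus to the red fluorescent protein tdTomato, which allows expressing cells and their processes to be visualized. Transcription is driven by the synapsin promoter (hSyn1 in the name), which restricts expression largely to neurons. The "FLEX" designation refers to a Cre-dependent switch. In this design the coding sequence is typically placed in inverted orientation between pairs of incompatible lox sites, so that Cre recombinase flips it irreversibly into the sense orientation. The exact lox variants and starting orientation are not stated in the record. Together these parts suit the construct to optogenetic activation and fluorescent labelling of genetically defined, Cre-expressing neuronal populations, for example in circuit mapping.
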