>Addgene plasmid #41015 | hSyn1-FLEX-hChR2-tdtomato | addgene partial sequence | sequence record 55021 | FLEX-R 5'-ctcttcgagggacATAACTTCG-3'
GGTCGATGGTGAGATCTGGACTAGAGGGTCGATGGTGATGCTTGGATCAAAATAGGAAGAATCCCAATGA
TAACTTCGTATAAAGTATCCTATACGAAGTTATACTAGTAGTACGTTGGCCGGCCACTAGAATTCGGTAC
CGCGGGCCCCTAGCGCCACCATGGACTATGGCGGCGCTTTGTCTGCCGTCGGACGCGAACTTTTGTTCGT
TACTAATCCTGTGGTGGTGAACGGGTCCGTCCTGGTCCCTGAGGATCAATGTTACTGTGCCGGATGGATT
GAATCTCGCGGCACGAACGGCGCTCAGACCGCGTCAAATGTCCTGCAGTGGCTTGCAGCAGGATTCAGCA
TTTTGCTGCTGATGTTCTATGCCTACCAAACCTGGAAATCTACATGCGGCTGGGAGGAGATCTATGTGTG
CGCCATTGAAATGGTTAAGGTGATTCTCGAGTTCTTTTTTGAGTTTAAGAATCCCTCTATGCTCTACCTT
GCCACAGGACACCGGGTGCAGTGGCTGCGCTATGCAGAGTGGCTGCTCACTTGTCCTGTCATCCTTATCC
ACCTGAGCAACCTCACCGGCCTGAGCAACGACTACAGCAGGAGAACCATGGGACTCCTTGTCTCAGACAT
CGGGACTATCGTGTGGGGGGCTACCAGCGCCATGGCAACCGGCTATGTTAAAGTCATCTTCTTTTGTCTT
GGATTGTGCTATGGCGCGAACACATTTTTTCACGCCGCCAAAGCATATATCGAGGGTTATCATACTGTGC
CAAAGGGTCGGTGCCGCCAGGTCGTGACCGGCATGGCATGGCTGTTTTTCGTGAGCTGGGGTATGTTCC
