>Addgene plasmid #41015 | hSyn1-FLEX-hChR2-tdtomato | addgene partial sequence | sequence record 55022 | hChR2-R 5'-acacgatagtcccgatgtctg-3'
GTAGTCGTTGCTCAGGCCGGTGAGGTTGCTCAGGTGGATAAGGATGACAGGACAAGTGAGCAGCCACTCT
GCATAGCGCAGCCACTGCACCCGGTGTCCTGTGGCAAGGTAGAGCATAGAGGGATTCTTAAACTCAAAAA
AGAACTCGAGAATCACCTTAACCATTTCAATGGCGCACACATAGATCTCCTCCCAGCCGCATGTAGATTT
CCAGGTTTGGTAGGCATAGAACATCAGCAGCAAAATGCTGAATCCTGCTGCAAGCCACTGCAGGACATTT
GACGCGGTCTGAGCGCCGTTCGTGCCGCGAGATTCAATCCATCCGGCACAGTAACATTGATCCTCAGGGA
CCAGGACGGACCCGTTCACCACCACAGGATTAGTAACGAACAAAAGTTCGCGTCCGACGGCAGACAAAGC
GCCGCCATAGTCCATGGTGGCGCTAGGGGCCCGCGGTACCGAATTCTAGTGGCCGGCCAACGTACTACTA
GTATAACTTCGTATAGGATACTTTATACGAAGTTATCATTGGGATTCTTCCTATTTTGATCCAAGCATCA
CCATCGACCCTCTAGTCCAGATCTCACCATCGACCCATAACTTCGTATAGCATACATTATACGAAGTTAT
GTCCCTCGAAGAGGTTCGAATTCGATATCAAGCTTATCGATAATCAACCTCTGGATTACAAAATTTGTGA
AAGATTGACTGGTATTCTTAACTATGTTGCTCCTTTTACGCTATGTGGATACGCTGCTTTAATGCCTTTG
TATCATGCTATTGCTTCCCGTATGGCTTTCATTTTCTCCTCCTTGTATAAATCCTGGTTGCTGTCTCTTT
ATGAG
