>Addgene plasmid #41015 | hSyn1-FLEX-hChR2-tdtomato | addgene partial sequence | sequence record 55036 | tdTomato-Rev 5'-tctttgatgacggccatgt-3'
CGGTGCTGCCGATGCCATGCCCCAGGAACAGGTGGTGGCGGCCCTCGGAGCGCTCGTACTGTTCCACGAT
GGTGTAGTCCTCGTTGTGGGAGGTGATGTCCAGCTTGGTGTCCACGTAGTAGTAGCCGGGCAGTTGCACG
GGCTTCTTGGCCATGTAGATGGTCTTGAACTCCACCAGGTAGTGGCCGCCGTCCTTCAGCTTCAGGGCCT
GGTGGATCTCGCCCTTCAGCACGCCGTCGCGGGGGTACAGGCGCTCGGTGGAGGCCTCCCAGCCCATGGT
CTTCTTCTGCATTACGGGGCCGTCGGGGGGGAAGTTGGTGCCGCGCATCTTCACCTTGTAGATCAGCGTG
CCGTCCTGCAGGGAGGAGTCCTGGGTCACGGTCACCAGACCGCCGTCCTCGAAGTTCATCACGCGCTCCC
ACTTGAAGCCCTCGGGGAAGGACAGCTTCTTGTAATCGGGGATGTCGGCGGGGTGCTTCACGTACGCCTT
GGAGCCGTACATGAACTGGGGGGACAGGATGTCCCAGGCGAAGGGCAGGGGGCCGCCCTTGGTCACCTTC
AGCTTGGCGGTCTGGGTGCCCTCGTAGGGGCGGCCCTCGCCCTCGCCCTCGATCTCGAACTCGTGGCCGT
TCATGGAGCCCTCCATGCGCACCTTGAAGCGCATGAACTCTTTGATGACCTCCTCGCCCTTGCTCACGGC
CGCGGCTGGCACGGCTCCGGCCTCGGCTTCGTCTTCGACGAGAGTCTCGACCTCGATCTCCGTTCCGCCG
ATGTTCAGTTTGGTGGTTTTGCGGATATCTCCGTGAATCAATATGTGCTCGTGGATC
