>Addgene plasmid #41015 | hSyn1-FLEX-hChR2-tdtomato | addgene partial sequence | sequence record 55432 | hSyn1pro-F 5'-gcaagtgggttttaggacca-3'
GACGACCGACCCCGACCCACTGGACAAGCACCCAACCCCCATTCCCCAAATTGCGCATCCCCTATCAGAG
AGGGGGAGGGGAAACAGGATGCGGCGAGGCGCGTGCGCACTGCCAGCTTCAGCACCGCGGACAGTGCCTT
CGCCCCCGCCTGGCGGCGCGCGCCACCGCCGCCTCAGCACTGAAGGCGCGCTGACGTCACTCGCCGGTCC
CCCGCAAACTCCCCTTCCCGGCCACCTTGGTCGCGTCCGCGCCGCCGCCGGCCCAGCCGGACCGCACCAC
GCGAGGCGCGAGATAGGGGGGCACGGGCGCGACCATCTGCGCTGCGGCGCCGGCGACTCAGCGCTGCCTC
AGTCTGCGGTGGGCAGCGGAGGAGTCGTGTCGTGCCTGAGAGCGCAGTCGAATTCAAGCTGCTAGCAAGG
ATCCCCATAACTTCGTATAAAGTATCCTATACGAAGTTATATCAAAATAGGAAGACCAATGCTTCACCAT
CGACCCGAATTGCCAAGCATCACCATCGACCCATAACTTCGTATAATGTATGCTATACGAAGTTATACTA
GTAAGGTACCCAGAGCTCACTGTACATTGTCTAGACTAGGATCCCCTTACTTGTACAGCTCGTCCATGCC
GTACAGGAACAGGTGGTGGCGGCCCTCGGAGCGCTCGTACTGTTCCACGATGGTGTAGTCCTCGTTGTGG
GAGGTGATGTCCAGCTTGGTGTCCACGTAGTAGTAGCCGGGCAGTTGCACGGGCTTCTTGGCCATGTAGA
TGGTCTTGAACTCCACCAGGTAGTGGCCGCCGTCCTTCAGCTTCAGGGCCTGGTGGATCTCGC
